Addgene plasmid #237599: pMIHP-16303 NWS.S.VSVG
Purpose: (Empty Backbone) NWS.S.VSVG Flow Code Plasmid This plasmid is to be used with mRNAs.
Depositing lab: Adrian Liston. Depositing organization: Babraham Institute.
Backbone
  Vector backbone: p.MIHP — made from p.MIGII with the GFP element being replaced with the histone epitopes
  Vector type: Retroviral
  Tag / fusion protein: NWS; S; VSVG
Growth in bacteria
  Bacterial resistance: Ampicillin, 100 μg/mL
  Growth temperature: 30°C
  Growth strain: NEB Stable
  Copy number: Unknown
Gene/Insert
  Gene/Insert name: None
Terms and licenses: Academic/Nonprofit Terms; Industry Terms: Not Available to Industry
How to cite: pMIHP-16303 NWS.S.VSVG was a gift from Adrian Liston (Addgene plasmid # 237599 ; http://n2t.net/addgene:237599 ; RRID:Addgene_237599)
