[The description below was written by a language model from this plasmid's Addgene catalogue record and pLannotate feature annotations shown in this document.]
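Description:
pMIHP-16303 NWS.S.VSVG is an empty-backbone gammaretroviral vector from the p.MIHP series. According to the record, the series was derived from p.MIGII by replacing the GFP reporter with a histone carrying epitope tags. The viral portion is framed by 5' and 3' long terminal repeats of murine embryonic stem cell virus, followed by the MESV Ψ packaging signal and a truncated MMLV gag segment lacking its start codon. Together these allow the transcript to be packaged into retroviral particles when the viral proteins are supplied in trans, and then integrated into target cells. In bacteria the plasmid replicates from a high-copy ColE1/pUC-type origin and is selected with ampicillin through the β-lactamase gene. The short TcR, env, lacI, rop, bom and lacZα fragments are non-functional backbone remnants.

No gene of interest is present. Downstream of gag lies an EMCV IRES driving translation of mouse histone H2B (H2bc3). The catalogue lists NWS, S and VSVG as tags, although the feature table does not annotate these epitopes individually; they presumably sit in the unannotated stretch after the H2B coding sequence. With this layout, a sequence cloned upstream of the IRES would be expressed from the LTR on the same bicistronic transcript as the tagged histone. The histone would then act as a nuclear, antibody-detectable marker in place of a fluorescent protein. The record calls this a "Flow Code" plasmid, suggesting that the specific combination of three epitopes acts as a barcode readable by flow cytometry, so that cells carrying different constructs can be told apart in a pooled population. The depositor also notes that it is to be used with mRNAs, without further explanation.
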