Features (pLannotate 1.2.2; 19 found; start..end, strand, type, name):
     32..233     -  CDS            TcR (fragment): tetracycline efflux protein; tet; confers resistance to tetracycline
    234..332     +  CDS            env (fragment): murine leukemia virus gPr80 envelope polyprotein precursor; env; proteolytically cleaved into gp70SU and p15TM subunits
    374..890     +  LTR            5' LTR: 5' long terminal repeat from murine embryonic stem cell virus
    954..1295    +  misc_feature   MESV Ψ: packaging signal of murine embryonic stem cell virus
   1362..1778    +  CDS            gag (truncated): truncated Moloney murine leukemia virus (MMLV) gag gene lacking the start codon
   1837..2397    +  misc_feature   IRES: internal ribosome entry site (IRES) of the encephalomyocarditis virus (EMCV)
   2400..2777    +  CDS            H2bc3: H2B1B_MOUSE - Also known as Hist1h2bb Experimental evidence at protein level: Swiss-Prot protein existence level 1. Core component of nucleosome. Nucleosomes wrap and compact DNA into chromatin, limiting DNA accessibility to the cellular machineries which require DNA as a template. Histones thereby play a central role in transcription regulation, DNA repair, DNA replication and chromosomal stability. DNA accessibility is regulated via a complex set of post-translational modifications of histones, also called histone code, and nucleosome remodeling. From Mus musculus (Mouse).
   2989..3019    +  misc_feature   MCS (fragment): pUC18/19 multiple cloning site
   3139..3653    +  LTR            3' LTR: 3' long terminal repeat from murine embryonic stem cell virus
   3815..3831    -  protein_bind   lac operator: The lac repressor binds to the lac operator to inhibit transcription in E. coli. This inhibition can be relieved by adding lactose or isopropyl-β-D-thiogalactopyranoside (IPTG). lac repressor encoded by lacI
   3839..3869    -  promoter       lac promoter: promoter for the E. coli lac operon
   3884..3905    -  protein_bind   CAP binding site: CAP binding activates transcription in the presence of cAMP. E. coli catabolite activator protein
   3918..4010    -  CDS            lacI (fragment): lac repressor; lacI; The lac repressor binds to the lac operator to inhibit transcription in E. coli. This inhibition can be relieved by adding lactose or isopropyl-β-D-thiogalactopyranoside (IPTG).
   4193..4781    -  rep_origin     ori: high-copy-number ColE1/pMB1/pBR322/pUC origin of replication
   4952..5812    -  CDS            AmpR: β-lactamase; bla; confers resistance to ampicillin, carbenicillin, and related antibiotics
   5813..5917    -  promoter       AmpR promoter: bla
   6012..6047    +  CDS            rop (fragment): Rop protein, which maintains plasmids at low copy number; rop
   6149..6248    +  misc_feature   bom (fragment): basis of mobility region from pBR322
   6254..32      -  CDS            lacZα (fragment) (across the origin): LacZα fragment of β-galactosidase; lacZ fragment
>Addgene plasmid #237599 | pMIHP-16303 NWS.S.VSVG | addgene full sequence | sequence record 477151 | Addgene NGS Result
TTTTCCCAGTCACGACGTTGTAAAACGACGGCGCAAGGAATGGTGCATGCAAGGAGATGGCGCCCAACAG
TCCCCCGGCCACGGGGCCTGCCACCATACCCACGCCGAAACAAGCGCTCATGAGCCCGAAGTGGCGAGCC
CGATCTTCCCCATCGGTGATGTCGGCGATATAGGCGCCAGCAACCGCACCTGTGGCGCCGGTGATGCCGG
CCACGATGCGTCCGGCGTAGAGGCGATTAGTCCAATTTGTTAAAGACAGGATATCAGTGGTCCAGGCTCT
AGTTTTGACTCAACAATATCACCAGCTGAAGCCTATAGAGTACGAGCCATAGATAAAATAAAAGATTTTA
TTTAGTCTCCAGAAAAAGGGGGGAATGAAAGACCCCACCTGTAGGTTTGGCAAGCTAGCTTAAGTAACGC
CATTTTGCAAGGCATGGAAAATACATAACTGAGAATAGAGAAGTTCAGATCAAGGTTAGGAACAGAGAGA
CAGCAGAATATGGGCCAAACAGGATATCTGTGGTAAGCAGTTCCTGCCCCGGCTCAGGGCCAAGAACAGA
TGGTCCCCAGATGCGGTCCCGCCCTCAGCAGTTTCTAGAGAACCATCAGATGTTTCCAGGGTGCCCCAAG
GACCTGAAATGACCCTGTGCCTTATTTGAACTAACCAATCAGTTCGCTTCTCGCTTCTGTTCGCGCGCTT
CTGCTCCCCGAGCTCAATAAAAGAGCCCACAACCCCTCACTCGGCGCGCCAGTCCTCCGATAGACTGCGT
CGCCCGGGTACCCGTATTCCCAATAAAGCCTCTTGCTGTTTGCATCCGAATCGTGGACTCGCTGATCCTT
GGGAGGGTCTCCTCAGATTGATTGACTGCCCACCTCGGGGGTCTTTCATTTGGAGGTTCCACCGAGATTT
GGAGACCCCTGCCCAGGGACCACCGACCCCCCCGCCGGGAGGTAAGCTGGCCAGCGGTCGTTTCGTGTCT
GTCTCTGTCTTTGTGCGTGTTTGTGCCGGCATCTAATGTTTGCGCCTGCGTCTGTACTAGTTAGCTAACT
AGCTCTGTATCTGGCGGACCCGTGGTGGAACTGACGAGTTCTGAACACCCGGCCGCAACCCTGGGAGACG
TCCCAGGGACTTTGGGGGCCGTTTTTGTGGCCCGACCTGAGGAAGGGAGTCGATGTGGAATCCGACCCCG
TCAGGATATGTGGTTCTGGTAGGAGACGAGAACCTAAAACAGTTCCCGCCTCCGTCTGAATTTTTGCTTT
CGGTTTGGAACCGAAGCCGCGCGTCTTGTCTGCTGCAGCGCTGCAGCATCGTTCTGTGTTGTCTCTGTCT
GACTGTGTTTCTGTATTTGTCTGAAAATTAGGGCCAGACTGTTACCACTCCCTTAAGTTTGACCTTAGGT
CACTGGAAAGATGTCGAGCGGATCGCTCACAACCAGTCGGTAGATGTCAAGAAGAGACGTTGGGTTACCT
TCTGCTCTGCAGAATGGCCAACCTTTAACGTCGGATGGCCGCGAGACGGCACCTTTAACCGAGACCTCAT
CACCCAGGTTAAGATCAAGGTCTTTTCACCTGGCCCGCATGGACACCCAGACCAGGTCCCCTACATCGTG
ACCTGGGAAGCCTTGGCTTTTGACCCCCCTCCCTGGGTCAAGCCCTTTGTACACCCTAAGCCTCCGCCTC
CTCTTCCTCCATCCGCCCCGTCTCTCCCCCTTGAACCTCCTCGTTCGACCCCGCCTCGATCCTCCCTTTA
TCCAGCCCTCACTCCTTCTCTAGGCGCCGGAATTCCGAACAGTCTTCCGTAATAGAAGACACAAGGCTCG
AGCGGGATCAATTCCGCCCCCCCCCTAACGTTACTGGCCGAAGCCGCTTGGAATAAGGCCGGTGTGCGTT
TGTCTATATGTTATTTTCCACCATATTGCCGTCTTTTGGCAATGTGAGGGCCCGGAAACCTGGCCCTGTC
TTCTTGACGAGCATTCCTAGGGGTCTTTCCCCTCTCGCCAAAGGAATGCAAGGTCTGTTGAATGTCGTGA
AGGAAGCAGTTCCTCTGGAAGCTTCTTGAAGACAAACAACGTCTGTAGCGACCCTTTGCAGGCAGCGGAA
CCCCCCACCTGGCGACAGGTGCCTCTGCGGCCAAAAGCCACGTGTATAAGATACACCTGCAAAGGCGGCA
CAACCCCAGTGCCACGTTGTGAGTTGGATAGTTGTGGAAAGAGTCAAATGGCTCTCCTCAAGCGTATTCA
ACAAGGGGCTGAAGGATGCCCAGAAGGTACCCCATTGTATGGGATCTGATCTGGGGCCTCGGTGCACATG
CTTTACATGTGTTTAGTCGAGGTTAAAAAAACGTCTAGGCCCCCCGAACCACGGGGACGTGGTTTTCCTT
TGAAAAACACGATAATACCATGCCAGAGCCTTCTAAGTCTGCACCAGCCCCTAAGAAGGGATCTAAGAAA
GCCATCTCTAAGGCGCAGAAGAAGGATGGCAAGAAGCGCAAGCGCAGCCGCAAGGAGAGCTATTCGGTGT
ACGTGTACAAGGTGCTGAAGCAAGTGCACCCCGACACCGGCATCTCCTCCAAGGCCATGGGCATCATGAA
CTCGTTCGTGAACGACATCTTCGAGCGCATCGCGAGCGAGGCGTCCCGCCTGGCGCATTACAACAAGCGC
TCGACCATCACGTCCCGGGAGATCCAGACGGCCGTGCGCCTGCTGCTGCCCGGGGAGCTGGCCAAGCACG
CCGTGTCGGAGGGCACTAAGGCCGTCACCAAGTACACCAGCTCCAAGGACCCACCGGTCGCCACCGGATC
CACGGTCGCCACCATGGGCAACTGGTCCCACCCCCAATTCGAGAAAGGAGGAGGCGGGGGAGGGAAGGAG
ACCGCCGCCGCCAAGTTCGAGAGGCAGCACATGGACAGCGGAGGAGGCGGGGGAGGGTATACAGATATCG
AAATGAATAGACTCGGAAAGGGCATGCTGATGGTGTAAGCGGCCGCGACTCTAGAGTCGACCTGCAGGCA
TGCAAGCTTCAGGTAGCCGGCTAACGTTAACAACCGGTACCTCTAGAACTATAGCTAGCATGCGCAAATT
TAAAGCGCTGATATCGATAAAATAAAAGATTTTATTTAGTCTCCAGAAAAAGGGGGGAATGAAAGACCCC
ACCTGTAGGTTTGGCAAGCTAGCTTAAGTAACGCCATTTTGCAAGGCATGGAAAATACATAACTGAGAAT
AGAGAAGTTCAGATCAAGGTTAGGAACAGAGAGACAGCAGAATATGGGCCAAACAGGATATCTGTGGTAA
GCAGTTCCTGCCCCGGCTCAGGGCCAAGAACAGATGGTCCCCAGATGCGGTCCCGCCCTCAGCAGTTTCT
AGAGAACCATCAGATGTTTCCAGGGTGCCCCAAGGACCTGAAATGACCCTGTGCCTTATTTGAACTAACC
AATCAGTTCGCTTCTCGCTTCTGTTCGCGCGCTTCTGCTCCCCGAGCTCAATAAAAGAGCCCACAACCCC
TCACTCGGCGCGCCAGTCCTCCGATAGACTGCGTCGCCCGGGTACCCGTGTATCCAATAAACCCTCTTGC
AGTTGCATCCGACTTGTGGTCTCGCTGTTCCTTGGGAGGGTCTCCTCTGAGTGATTGACTACCCGTCAGC
GGGGGTCTTTCATGGGTAACAGTTTCTTGAAGTTGGAGAACAACATTCTGAGGGTAGGAGTCGAATATTA
AGTAATCCTGACTCAATTAGCCACTGTTTTGAATCCACATACTCCAATACTCCTGAAATAGTTCATTATG
GACAGCGCAGAAAGAGCTGGGGAGAATTGTGAAATTGTTATCCGCTCACAATTCCACACAACATACGAGC
CGGAAGCATAAAGTGTAAAGCCTGGGGTGCCTAATGAGTGAGCTAACTCACATTAATTGCGTTGCGCTCA
CTGCCCGCTTTCCAGTCGGGAAACCTGTCGTGCCAGCTGCATTAATGAATCGGCCAACGCGCGGGGAGAG
GCGGTTTGCGTATTGGGCGCTCTTCCGCTTCCTCGCTCACTGACTCGCTGCGCTCGGTCGTTCGGCTGCG
GCGAGCGGTATCAGCTCACTCAAAGGCGGTAATACGGTTATCCACAGAATCAGGGGATAACGCAGGAAAG
AACATGTGAGCAAAAGGCCAGCAAAAGGCCAGGAACCGTAAAAAGGCCGCGTTGCTGGCGTTTTTCCATA
GGCTCCGCCCCCCTGACGAGCATCACAAAAATCGACGCTCAAGTCAGAGGTGGCGAAACCCGACAGGACT
ATAAAGATACCAGGCGTTTCCCCCTGGAAGCTCCCTCGTGCGCTCTCCTGTTCCGACCCTGCCGCTTACC
GGATACCTGTCCGCCTTTCTCCCTTCGGGAAGCGTGGCGCTTTCTCATAGCTCACGCTGTAGGTATCTCA
GTTCGGTGTAGGTCGTTCGCTCCAAGCTGGGCTGTGTGCACGAACCCCCCGTTCAGCCCGACCGCTGCGC
CTTATCCGGTAACTATCGTCTTGAGTCCAACCCGGTAAGACACGACTTATCGCCACTGGCAGCAGCCACT
GGTAACAGGATTAGCAGAGCGAGGTATGTAGGCGGTGCTACAGAGTTCTTGAAGTGGTGGCCTAACTACG
GCTACACTAGAAGAACAGTATTTGGTATCTGCGCTCTGCTGAAGCCAGTTACCTTCGGAAAAAGAGTTGG
TAGCTCTTGATCCGGCAAACAAACCACCGCTGGTAGCGGTGGTTTTTTTGTTTGCAAGCAGCAGATTACG
CGCAGAAAAAAAGGATCTCAAGAAGATCCTTTGATCTTTTCTACGGGGTCTGACGCTCAGTGGAACGAAA
ACTCACGTTAAGGGATTTTGGTCATGAGATTATCAAAAAGGATCTTCACCTAGATCCTTTTAAATTAAAA
ATGAAGTTTTAAATCAATCTAAAGTATATATGAGTAAACTTGGTCTGACAGTTACCAATGCTTAATCAGT
GAGGCACCTATCTCAGCGATCTGTCTATTTCGTTCATCCATAGTTGCCTGACTCCCCGTCGTGTAGATAA
CTACGATACGGGAGGGCTTACCATCTGGCCCCAGTGCTGCAATGATACCGCGAGACCCACGCTCACCGGC
TCCAGATTTATCAGCAATAAACCAGCCAGCCGGAAGGGCCGAGCGCAGAAGTGGTCCTGCAACTTTATCC
GCCTCCATCCAGTCTATTAATTGTTGCCGGGAAGCTAGAGTAAGTAGTTCGCCAGTTAATAGTTTGCGCA
ACGTTGTTGCCATTGCTACAGGCATCGTGGTGTCACGCTCGTCGTTTGGTATGGCTTCATTCAGCTCCGG
TTCCCAACGATCAAGGCGAGTTACATGATCCCCCATGTTGTGCAAAAAAGCGGTTAGCTCCTTCGGTCCT
CCGATCGTTGTCAGAAGTAAGTTGGCCGCAGTGTTATCACTCATGGTTATGGCAGCACTGCATAATTCTC
TTACTGTCATGCCATCCGTAAGATGCTTTTCTGTGACTGGTGAGTACTCAACCAAGTCATTCTGAGAATA
GTGTATGCGGCGACCGAGTTGCTCTTGCCCGGCGTCAATACGGGATAATACCGCGCCACATAGCAGAACT
TTAAAAGTGCTCATCATTGGAAAACGTTCTTCGGGGCGAAAACTCTCAAGGATCTTACCGCTGTTGAGAT
CCAGTTCGATGTAACCCACTCGTGCACCCAACTGATCTTCAGCATCTTTTACTTTCACCAGCGTTTCTGG
GTGAGCAAAAACAGGAAGGCAAAATGCCGCAAAAAAGGGAATAAGGGCGACACGGAAATGTTGAATACTC
ATACTCTTCCTTTTTCAATATTATTGAAGCATTTATCAGGGTTATTGTCTCATGAGCGGATACATATTTG
AATGTATTTAGAAAAATAAACAAATAGGGGTTCCGCGCACATTTCCCCGAAAAGTGCCACCTGACGTCTA
AGAAACCATTATTATCATGACATTAACCTATAAAAATAGGCGTATCACGAGGCCCTTTCGTCTCGCGCGT
TTCGGTGATGACGGTGAAAACCTCTGACACATGCAGCTCCCGGAGACGGTCACAGCTTGTCTGTAAGCGG
ATGCCGGGAGCAGACAAGCCCGTCAGGGCGCGTCAGCGGGTGTTGGCGGGTGTCGGGGCTGGCTTAACTA
TGCGGCATCAGAGCAGATTGTACTGAGAGTGCACCATATGCGGTGTGAAATACCGCACAGATGCGTAAGG
AGAAAATACCGCATCAGGCGCCATTCGCCATTCAGGCTGCGCAACTGTTGGGAAGGGCGATCGGTGCGGG
CCTCTTCGCTATTACGCCAGCTGGCGAAAGGGGGATGTGCTGCAAGGCGATTAAGTTGGGTAACGCCAGG
G
